>Addgene plasmid #203167 | pKG-GW2-NgBR R290H | addgene full sequence | sequence record 405869 | Addgene NGS Result
AATCATTTTGAATAAAAAACACGCTTTTTCAGTTCGAGTTTATCATTATCAATACTGCCATTTCAAAGAA
TACGTAAATAATTAATAGTAGTGATTTTCCTAACTTTATTTAGTCAAAAAATTAGCCTTTTAATTCTGCT
GTAACCCGTACATGCCCAAAATAGGGGGCGGGTTACACAGAATATATAACATCGTAGGTGTCTGGGTGAA
CAGTTTATTCCTGGCATCCACTAAATATAATGGAGCCCGCTTTTTAAGCTGGCATCCAGAAAAAAAAAGA
ATCCCAGCACCAAAATATTGTTTTCTTCACCAACCATCAGTTCATAGGTCCATTCTCTTAGCGCAACTAC
AGAGAACAGGGGCACAAACAGGCAAAAAACGGGCACAACCTCAATGGAGTGATGCAACCTGCCTGGAGTA
AATGATGACACAAGGCAATTGACCCACGCATGTATCTATCTCATTTTCTTACACCTTCTATTACCTTCTG
CTCTCTCTGATTTGGAAAAAGCTGAAAAAAAAGGTTGAAACCAGTTCCCTGAAATTATTCCCCTACTTGA
CTAATAAGTATATAAAGACGGTAGGTATTGATTGTAATTCTGTAAATCTATTTCTTAAACTTCTTAAATT
CTACTTTTATAGTTAGTCTTTTTTTTAGTTTTAAAACACCAAGAACTTAGTTTCGAATAAACACACATAA
ACAGAATTATCACAAGTTTGTACAAAAAAGCAGGCTCCGAATTCGCCCTTGGATCCATGACGGGGCTGTA
CGAGCTGGTGTGGCGGGTGCTGCACGCGCTGCTCTGTCTGCACCGCACGCTCACCTCCTGGCTCCGCGTT
CGGTTCGGCACCTGGAACTGGATCTGGCGGCGCTGCTGCCGCGCCGCCTCTGCCGCGGTCCTAGCGCCGC
TCGGCTTCACGCTCCGCAAGCCCCCGGCAGTCGGCAGGAACCGCCGTCACCACCGGCACCCGCGCGGGGG
GTCGTGCCTGGCAGCCGCACACCACCGGATGCGCTGGCGCGCGGACGGTCGTTCCTTGGAGAAGCTGCCT
GTGCATATGGGCCTGGTGATCACCGAGGTGGAGCAGGAACCCAGCTTCTCGGACATCGCGAGCCTCGTGG
TGTGGTGTATGGCCGTGGGCATCTCCTACATTAGCGTCTACGACCACCAAGGTATTTTCAAAAGAAATAA
TTCCAGATTGATGGATGAAATTTTAAAACAACAGCAAGAACTTCTGGGCCTAGATTGTTCAAAATACTCA
CCAGAATTTGCAAATAGTAATGACAAAGATGATCAAGTTTTAAATTGCCATTTGGCAGTGAAGGTGCTGT
CTCCGGAAGATGGAAAAGCAGATATTGTAAGAGCTGCTCAGGACTTTTGCCAGTTAGTAGCCCAGAAGCA
AAAGAGACCCACAGATTTGGATGTAGATACGTTAGCCAGTTTACTTAGTTCAAATGGTTGTCCTGATCCT
GATTTAGTATTGAAGTTCGGTCCTGTGGACAGCACATTAGGCTTTCTTCCCTGGCACATCAGATTGACTG
AGATTGTCTCTTTGCCTTCCCACCTAAACATCAGTTATGAGGACTTTTTCTCTGCCCTTCGTCAATATGC
AGCCTGTGAACAGCATCTGGGAAAGTAGGTCGACAAGGGCGAATTCGACCCAGCTTTCTTGTACAAAGTG
GTGATTCGACTTGGTTGAACACGTTGCCAAGGCTTAAGTGAATTTACTTTAAATCTTGCATTTAAATAAA
TTTTCTTTTTATAGCTTTATGACTTAGTTTCAATTTATATACTATTTTAATGACATTTTCGATTCGGATC
CGTGCATTAATGAATCGGCCAACGCGCGGGGAGAGGCGGTTTGCGTATTGGGCGCTCTTCCGCTTCCTCG
CTCACTGACTCGCTGCGCTCGGTCGTTCGGCTGCGGCGAGCGGTATCAGCTCACTCAAAGGCGGTAATAC
GGTTATCCACAGAATCAGGGGATAACGCAGGAAAGAACATGTGAGCAAAAGGCCAGCAAAAGGCCAGGAA
CCGTAAAAAGGCCGCGTTGCTGGCGTTTTTCCATAGGCTCCGCCCCCCTGACGAGCATCACAAAAATCGA
CGCTCAAGTCAGAGGTGGCGAAACCCGACAGGACTATAAAGATACCAGGCGTTTCCCCCTGGAAGCTCCC
TCGTGCGCTCTCCTGTTCCGACCCTGCCGCTTACCGGATACCTGTCCGCCTTTCTCCCTTCGGGAAGCGT
GGCGCTTTCTCATAGCTCACGCTGTAGGTATCTCAGTTCGGTGTAGGTCGTTCGCTCCAAGCTGGGCTGT
GTGCACGAACCCCCCGTTCAGCCCGACCGCTGCGCCTTATCCGGTAACTATCGTCTTGAGTCCAACCCGG
TAAGACACGACTTATCGCCACTGGCAGCAGCCACTGGTAACAGGATTAGCAGAGCGAGGTATGTAGGCGG
TGCTACAGAGTTCTTGAAGTGGTGGCCTAACTACGGCTACACTAGAAGAACAGTATTTGGTATCTGCGCT
CTGCTGAAGCCAGTTACCTTCGGAAAAAGAGTTGGTAGCTCTTGATCCGGCAAACAAACCACCGCTGGTA
GCGGTGGTTTTTTTGTTTGCAAGCAGCAGATTACGCGCAGAAAAAAAGGATCTCAAGAAGATCCTTTGAT
CTTTTCTACGGGGTCTGACGCTCAGTGGAACGAAAACTCACGTTAAGGGATTTTGGTCATGAGATTATCA
AAAAGGATCTTCACCTAGATCCTTTTAAATTAAAAATGAAGTTTTAAATCAATCTAAAGTATATATGAGT
AAACTTGGTCTGACAGTTACCAATGCTTAATCAGTGAGGCACCTATCTCAGCGATCTGTCTATTTCGTTC
ATCCATAGTTGCCTGACTCCCCGTCGTGTAGATAACTACGATACGGGAGGGCTTACCATCTGGCCCCAGT
GCTGCAATGATACCGCGAGACCCACGCTCACCGGCTCCAGATTTATCAGCAATAAACCAGCCAGCCGGAA
GGGCCGAGCGCAGAAGTGGTCCTGCAACTTTATCCGCCTCCATCCAGTCTATTAATTGTTGCCGGGAAGC
TAGAGTAAGTAGTTCGCCAGTTAATAGTTTGCGCAACGTTGTTGCCATTGCTACAGGCATCGTGGTGTCA
CGCTCGTCGTTTGGTATGGCTTCATTCAGCTCCGGTTCCCAACGATCAAGGCGAGTTACATGATCCCCCA
TGTTGTGCAAAAAAGCGGTTAGCTCCTTCGGTCCTCCGATCGTTGTCAGAAGTAAGTTGGCCGCAGTGTT
ATCACTCATGGTTATGGCAGCACTGCATAATTCTCTTACTGTCATGCCATCCGTAAGATGCTTTTCTGTG
ACTGGTGAGTACTCAACCAAGTCATTCTGAGAATAGTGTATGCGGCGACCGAGTTGCTCTTGCCCGGCGT
CAATACGGGATAATACCGCGCCACATAGCAGAACTTTAAAAGTGCTCATCATTGGAAAACGTTCTTCGGG
GCGAAAACTCTCAAGGATCTTACCGCTGTTGAGATCCAGTTCGATGTAACCCACTCGTGCACCCAACTGA
TCTTCAGCATCTTTTACTTTCACCAGCGTTTCTGGGTGAGCAAAAACAGGAAGGCAAAATGCCGCAAAAA
AGGGAATAAGGGCGACACGGAAATGTTGAATACTCATACTCTTCCTTTTTCAATATTATTGAAGCATTTA
TCAGGGTTATTGTCTCATGAGCGGATACATATTTGAATGTATTTAGAAAAATAAACAAATAGGGGTTCCG
CGCACATTTCCCCGAAAAGTGCCACCTGACGTCTAAGAAACCATTATTATCATGACATTAACCTATAAAA
ATAGGCGTATCACGAGGCCCTTTCGTCTCGCGCGTTTCGGTGATGACGGTGAAAACCTCTGACACATGCA
GCTCCCGGAGACGGTCACAGCTTGTCTGTAAGCGGATGCCGGGAGCAGACAAGCCCGTCAGGGCGCGTCA
GCGGGTGTTGGCGGGTGTCGGGGCTGGCTTAACTATGCGGCATCAGAGCAGATTGTACTGAGAGTGCACC
ATACTAGAAAGTATAGGAACTTCAGAGCGCTTTTGAAAACCAAAAGCGCTCTGAAGACGCACTTTCAAAA
AACCAAAAACGCACCGGACTGTAACGAGCTACTAAAATATTGCGAATACCGCTTCCACAAACATTGCTCA
AAAGTATCTCTTTGCTATATATCTCTGTGCTATATCCCTATATAACCTACCCATCCACCTTTCGCTCCTT
GAACTTGCATCTAAACTCGACCTCTACATTTTTTATGTTTATCTCTAGTATTACTCTTTAGACAAAAAAA
TTGTAGTAAGAACTATTCATAGAGTGAATCGAAAACAATACGAAAATGTAAACATTTCCTATACGTAGTA
TATAGAGACAAAATAGAAGAAACCGTTCATAATTTTCTGACCAATGAAGAATCATCAACGCTATCACTTT
CTGTTCACAAAGTATGCGCAATCCACATCGGTATAGAATATAATCGGGGATGCCTTTATCTTGAAAAAAT
GCACCCGCAGCTTCGCTAGTAATCAGTAAACGCGGGAAGTGGAGTCAGGCTTTTTTTATGGAAGAGAAAA
TAGACACCAAAGTAGCCTTCTTCTAACCTTAACGGACCTACAGTGCAAAAAGTTATCAAGAGACTGCATT
ATAGAGCGCACAAAGGAGAAAAAAAGTAATCTAAGATGCTTTGTTAGAAAAATAGCGCTCTCGGGATGCA
TTTTTGTAGAACAAAAAAGAAGTATAGATTCTTTGTTGGTAAAATAGCGCTCTCGCGTTGCATTTCTGTT
CTGTAAAAATGCAGCTCAGATTCTTTGTTTGAAAAATTAGCGCTCTCGCGTTGCATTTTTGTTTTACAAA
AATGAAGCACAGATTCTTCGTTGGTAAAATAGCGCTTTCGCGTTGCATTTCTGTTCTGTAAAAATGCAGC
TCAGATTCTTTGTTTGAAAAATTAGCGCTCTCGCGTTGCATTTTTGTTCTACAAAATGAAGCACAGATGC
TTCGTTAACTGTGGGAATACTCAGGTATCGTAAGATGCAAGAGTTCGAATCTCTTAGCAACCATTATTTT
TTTCCTCAACATAACGAGAACACACAGGGGCGCTATCGCACAGAATCAAATTCGATGACTGGAAATTTTT
TGTTAATTTCAGAGGTCGCCTGACGCATATACCTTTTTCAACTGAAAAATTGGGAGAAAAAGGAAAGGTG
AGAGCGCCGGAACCGGCTTTTCATATAGAATAGAGAAGCGTTCATGACTAAATGCTTGCATCACAATACT
TGAAGTTGACAATATTATTTAAGGACCTATTGTTTTTTCCAATAGGTGGTTAGCAATCGTCTTACTTTCT
AACTTTTCTTACCTTTTACATTTCAGCAATATATATATATATTTCAAGGATATACCATTCTAATGTCTGC
CCCTAAGAAGATCGTCGTTTTGCCAGGTGACCATAATATACTAGTAACGTAAATACTAGTTAGTAGATGA
TAGTTGATTTTTATTCCAACACTAAGAAATAATTTCGCCATTTCTTGAATGTATTTAAAGATATTTAATG
CTATAATAGACATTTAAATCCAATTCTTCCAACATACAATGGGAGTTTGGCCGAGTGGTTTAAGGCGTCA
GATTTAGGTGGATTTAACCTCTAAAATCTCTGATATCTTCGGATGCAAGGGTTCGAATCCCTTAGCTCTC
ATTATTTTTTGCTTTTTCTCTTGAGGTCACATGATCGCAAAATGGCAAATGGCACGTGAAGCTGTCGATA
TTGGGGAACTGTGGTGGTTGGCAAATGACTAATTAAGTTAGTCAAGGCGCCATCCTCATGAAAACTGTGT
AACATAATAACCGAAGTGTCGAAAAGGTGGCACCTTGTCCAATTGAACACGCTCGATGAAAAAATAAGAT
ATATATAAGGTTAAGTAAAGCGTCTGTTAGAAAGGAAGTTTTTCCTTTTTCTTGCTCTCTTGTCTTTTCA
TCTACTATTTCCTTCGTGTAATACAGGGTCGTCAGATACATAGATACAATTCTATTACCCCCATCCATAC
AATGCCATCTCATTTCGATACTGTTCAACTACACGCCGGCCAAGAGAACCCTGGTGACAATGCTCACAGA
TCCAGAGCTGTACCAATTTACGCCACCACTTCTTATGTTTTCGAAAACTCTAAGCATGGTTCGCAATTGT
TTGGTCTAGAAGTTCCAGGTTACGTCTATTCCCGTTTCCAAAACCCAACCAGTAATGTTTTGGAAGAAAG
AATTGCTGCTTTAGAAGGTGGTGCTGCTGCTTTGGCTGTTTCCTCCGGTCAAGCCGCTCAAACCCTTGCC
ATCCAAGGTTTGGCACACACTGGTGACAACATCGTTTCCACTTCTTACTTATACGGTGGTACTTATAACC
AGTTCAAAATCTCGTTCAAAAGATTTGGTATCGAGGCTAGATTTGTTGAAGGTGACAATCCAGAAGAATT
CGAAAAGGTCTTTGATGAAAGAACCAAGGCTGTTTATTTGGAAACCATTGGTAATCCAAAGTACAATGTT
CCGGATTTTGAAAAAATTGTTGCAATTGCTCACAAACACGGTATTCCAGTTGTCGTTGACAACACATTTG
GTGCCGGTGGTTACTTCTGTCAGCCAATTAAATACGGTGCTGATATTGTAACACATTCTGCTACCAAATG
GATTGGTGGTCATGGTACTACTATCGGTGGTATTATTGTTGACTCTGGTAAGTTCCCATGGAAGGACTAC
CCAGAAAAGTTCCCTCAATTCTCTCAACCTGCCGAAGGATATCACAGTACTATCTACAATGAAGCCTACG
GTAACTTGGCATACATCGTTCATGTTAGAACTGAACTATTAAGAGATTTGGGTCCATTGATGAACCCATT
TGCCTCTTTCTTGCTACTACAAGGTGTTGAAACATTATCTTTGAGAGCTGAAAGACACGGTGAAAATGCA
TTGAAGTTAGCCAAATGGTTAGAACAATCCCCATACGTATCTTGGGTTTCATACCCTGGTTTAGCATCTC
ATTCTCATCATGAAAATGCTAGGAAGTATCTATCTAACGGTTTCGGTGGTGTCTTATCTTTCGGTGTAAA
AGACTTACCAAATGCCGACAAGGAAACTGACCCATTCAAACTTTCTGGTGCTCAAGTTGTTGACAATTTA
AAGCTTGCCTCTAACTTGGCCAATGTTGGTGATGCCAAGACCTTAGTCATTGCTCCATACTTCACTACCC
ACAAACAATTAAATGACAAAGAAAAGTTGGCATCTGGTGTTACCAAGGACTTAATTCGTGTCTCTGTTGG
TATCGAATTTATTGATGACATTATTGCAGACTTCCAGCAATCTTTTGAAACTGTTTTCGCTGGCCAAAAA
CCATGAGTGTGCGTAATGAGTTGTAAAATTATGTATAAACCTACTTTCTCTCACAAGTACTATACTTTTA
TAAAACGAACTTTATTGAAATGAATATCCTTTTTTTCCCTTGTTACATGTCGTGACTCGTACTTTGAACC
TAAATTGTTCTAACATCAAAGAACAGTGTTAATTCGCAGTCGAGAAGAAAAATATGGTGAACAAGACTCA
TCTACTTCATGAGACTACTTTACGCCTCCTATAAAGCTGTCACACTGTACATAAACTTTATAAATGAAAT
TCATAATAGAAACGACACGAAATTACAAAATGGAATATGTTCATAGGGTAGACGAAACTATATACGCAAT
CTACATACATTTATCAAGAAGGAGAAAAAGGAGGATGTAAAGGAATACAGGTAAGCAAATTGATACTAAT
GGCTCAACGTGATAAGGAAAAAGAATTGCACTTTAACATTAATATTGACAAGGAGGAGGGCACCACACAA
AAAGTTAGGTGTAACAGAAAATCATGAAACTATGATTCCTAATTTATATATTGGAGGATTTTCTCTAAAA
AAAAAAAAATACAACAAATAAAAAACACTCAATGACCTGACCATTTGATGGAGTTTAAGTCAATACCTTC
TTGAACCATTTCCCATAATGGTGAAAGTTCCCTCAAGAATTTTACTCTGTCAGAAACGGCCTTAACGACG
TACCGGATCTATGCGGTGTGAAATACCGCACAGATGCGTAAGGAGAAAATACCGCATCAGGCGCCATTCG
CCATTCAGGCTGCGCAACTGTTGGGAAGGGCGATCGGTGCGGGCCTCTTCGCTATTACGCCAGCGGATCC
GGTAG
Features (pLannotate 1.2.2; 19 found; start..end, strand, type, name):
     43..686     +  promoter       GAP promoter: S. cerevisiae TDH3; promoter for glyceraldehyde-3-phosphate dehydrogenase
    712..736     +  protein_bind   attB1: mutant version of attB; recombination site for the Gateway® BP reaction BP Clonase™
    757..1635    +  CDS            NUS1: NGBR_HUMAN - Also known as C6orf68, NGBR. Experimental evidence at protein level: Swiss-Prot protein existence level 1. With DHDDS, forms the dehydrodolichyl diphosphate synthase (DDS) complex, an essential component of the dolichol monophosphate (Dol-P) biosynthetic machinery. Both subunits contribute to enzymatic activity, i.e. condensation of multiple copies of isopentenyl pyrophosphate (IPP) to farnesyl pyrophosphate (FPP) to produce dehydrodolichyl diphosphate (Dedol-PP), a precursor of dolichol phosphate which is utilized as a sugar carrier in protein glycosylation in the endoplasmic ret
   1658..1682    -  protein_bind   attB2: mutant version of attB; recombination site for the Gateway® BP reaction BP Clonase™
   1823..1875    -  CDS            lacI (fragment): lac repressor; lacI; The lac repressor binds to the lac operator to inhibit transcription in E. coli. This inhibition can be relieved by adding lactose or isopropyl-β-D-thiogalactopyranoside (IPTG).
   2058..2646    -  rep_origin     ori: high-copy-number ColE1/pMB1/pBR322/pUC origin of replication
   2817..3677    -  CDS            AmpR: β-lactamase; bla; confers resistance to ampicillin, carbenicillin, and related antibiotics
   3678..3782    -  promoter       AmpR promoter: bla
   3877..3912    +  CDS            rop (fragment): Rop protein, which maintains plasmids at low copy number; rop
   4014..4063    +  misc_feature   bom (fragment): basis of mobility region from pBR322
   4064..5046    +  rep_origin     2μ ori: yeast 2μ plasmid origin of replication
   5047..5452    +  promoter       LEU2 promoter: S. cerevisiae LEU2
   5453..5493    +  CDS            LEU2 (fragment): 3-isopropylmalate dehydrogenase, required for leucine biosynthesis; S. cerevisiae LEU2; yeast auxotrophic marker
   5640..5740    +  ncRNA          tRNA: Accession: RF00005 - tRNA
   5742..6091    +  promoter       MET17 promoter: S. cerevisiae MET17; expression is repressed by methionine; MET15; MET25
   6092..7426    +  CDS            MET17: O-acetylserine and O-acetylhomoserine sulfhydrylase, required for sulfur amino acid synthesis; S. cerevisiae MET17 MET15; MET25
   8012..8122    -  CDS            NFS1 (fragment): NFS1_YEAST - Also known as SPL1 From Saccharomyces cerevisiae (strain ATCC 204508 / S288c) (Baker's yeast).
   8130..8181    +  misc_feature   bom (fragment): basis of mobility region from pBR322
   8187..8254    -  CDS            lacZα (fragment): LacZα fragment of β-galactosidase; lacZ fragment
