[The description below was written by a language model from this plasmid's Addgene catalogue record and pLannotate feature annotations shown in this document.]
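Description:
pKG-GW2-NgBR R290H is an 8.3 kb yeast expression plasmid built on the Gateway-compatible pKG-GW2 backbone and designed to express a disease-associated variant of the human Nogo-B receptor (NgBR, gene NUS1) in Saccharomyces cerevisiae. It is an E. coli–yeast shuttle vector. A high-copy ColE1/pUC-type origin and the β-lactamase gene with its own promoter allow propagation under ampicillin selection in bacteria. A 2μ origin supports episomal, multicopy maintenance in yeast. Yeast selection relies on MET15 (annotated as MET17), present as a full coding sequence behind its native promoter, which complements methionine auxotrophy in met15 strains. The LEU2 promoter with a short LEU2 coding fragment, along with fragments of lacI, rop, bom, lacZα and NFS1 and a tRNA, appear to be leftovers of backbone construction or flanking genomic DNA rather than functional elements.

The payload is the human NUS1 open reading frame carrying the R290H substitution, flanked by attB1 and attB2 sites left by Gateway recombination. It sits downstream of the strong constitutive TDH3 (GAP) promoter. No epitope tag or reporter is annotated, and the feature table does not identify a transcription terminator downstream of the insert. NgBR partners with DHDDS to form the dehydrodolichyl diphosphate synthase (cis-prenyltransferase) complex, which makes the dolichol phosphate precursor used as a sugar carrier in protein glycosylation. The associated publication links NgBR mutation to a congenital disorder of glycosylation. The plasmid is therefore suited to testing the effect of the R290H variant on cis-prenyltransferase function in yeast, although the record itself gives the purpose only as yeast expression of hNUS1 R290H.
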