Addgene plasmid #203167: pKG-GW2-NgBR R290H
Purpose: Yeast expression vector for hNUS1 R290H
Depositing lab: William Sessa. Depositing organization: Yale University. Publication: Mutation of Nogo-B receptor, a subunit of cis-prenyltransferase, causes a congenital disorder of glycosylation. Park EJ, Grabinska KA, Guan Z, Stranecky V, Hartmannova H, Hodanova K, Baresova V, Sovova J, Jozsef L, Ondruskova N, Hansikova H, Honzik T, Zeman J, Hulkova H, Wen R, Kmoch S, Sessa WC. Cell Metab. 2014 Sep 2;20(3):448-57. doi: 10.1016/j.cmet.2014.06.016. Epub 2014 Jul 24. PubMed 25066056.
Backbone
  Vector backbone: pKG-GW2
  Vector type: Yeast Expression
  Selectable markers: MET15
Growth in bacteria
  Bacterial resistance: Ampicillin, 100 μg/mL
  Growth temperature: 37°C
  Growth strain: DH5alpha
  Copy number: High Copy
Gene/Insert
  Gene/Insert name: NUS1 (alt name: NgBR)
  Species: H. sapiens (human)
  Mutation: R290H
  Entrez Gene: NUS1 (a.k.a. C6orf68, CDG1AA, MGC:7199, MRD55, NgBR, TANGO14)
  Promoter: TDH3
  Cloning method: Gateway Cloning
  Sequencing primers: 5′ CTACTTTTATAGTTAGTC; 3′ ATAAATTGAAACTAAGTC
Terms and licenses: Academic/Nonprofit Terms; Industry Terms: Not Available to Industry
How to cite: pKG-GW2-NgBR R290H was a gift from William Sessa (Addgene plasmid # 203167 ; http://n2t.net/addgene:203167 ; RRID:Addgene_203167)
